Addgene plasmid #199025: pGL0_130 [ORI_BC_30]
Purpose: Level 0 part
Depositing lab: Charlie Gilbert & Nili Ostrov & Cultivarium Tools. Depositing organization: Cultivarium, Convergent Research. Publication: A scalable framework for high-throughput identification of functional origins of replication in non-model bacteria. Gilbert C, Brumwell SL, Crits-Christoph A, Kang SC, Martin-Moldes Z, Alsharif W, Esmurria A, Nguyen M-A, Lee HH, Ostrov N. bioRxiv 2023.05.19.541510 10.1101/2023.05.19.541510.
Backbone
  Vector backbone: pGLDV_17
  Vector type: Synthetic Biology
Growth in bacteria
  Bacterial resistance: Chloramphenicol, 25 μg/mL
  Growth temperature: 37°C
  Growth strain: E. coli Twist 10B
  Copy number: High Copy
Gene/Insert
  Gene/Insert name: ORI_BC_30
  Species: Synthetic
  Cloning method: Unknown
Terms and licenses: Academic/Nonprofit Terms; Industry Terms: Not Available to Industry
How to cite: pGL0_130 [ORI_BC_30] was a gift from Charlie Gilbert & Nili Ostrov & Cultivarium Tools (Addgene plasmid # 199025 ; http://n2t.net/addgene:199025 ; RRID:Addgene_199025)
