[The description below was written by a language model from this plasmid's Addgene catalogue record and pLannotate feature annotations shown in this document.]
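Description:
pGL0_130 [ORI_BC_30] is a small (about 2.3 kb) synthetic-biology plasmid built on the pGLDV_17 backbone and catalogued as a "Level 0 part", a term used in hierarchical modular cloning schemes for a storage vector holding a single basic DNA part for later assembly into larger constructs. The record lists the cloning method as unknown, so the specific assembly standard and flanking sites are not stated. The plasmid is maintained in E. coli at high copy through a ColE1/pMB1/pUC-type origin of replication. It is selected with chloramphenicol through a cat (chloramphenicol acetyltransferase) gene driven by its native cat promoter and followed by the phage lambda t0 terminator.

The insert, ORI_BC_30, is described only as synthetic, and the automated annotation assigns no feature to it. From the name and the associated work on high-throughput identification of functional origins of replication in non-model bacteria, it is plausibly a barcode part used to tag origin-of-replication constructs in pooled libraries, but the record does not define its sequence content or function explicitly. The only other annotated elements are short fragments of the lac operator and of lacZα. These look like remnants of a lacZα screening cassette in the parent vector that the part replaced or interrupted, rather than functional units, though this too is an inference. No expression cassette, reporter or additional origin is annotated, consistent with a part-donor plasmid for assembling multi-part vectors rather than a construct used directly in a target host.
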