Features (pLannotate 1.2.2; 6 found; start..end, strand, type, name):
    379..394     -  protein_bind   lac operator (fragment): The lac repressor binds to the lac operator to inhibit transcription in E. coli. This inhibition can be relieved by adding lactose or isopropyl-β-D-thiogalactopyranoside (IPTG). lac repressor encoded by lacI
    545..1133    -  rep_origin     ori: high-copy-number ColE1/pMB1/pBR322/pUC origin of replication
   1266..1360    -  terminator     lambda t0 terminator: transcription terminator from phage lambda
   1384..2040    -  CDS            cat: CAT_ECOLX - Experimental evidence at protein level: Swiss-Prot protein existence level 1. This enzyme is an effector of chloramphenicol resistance in bacteria. From Escherichia coli. This protein is used as a marker in many commonly used cloning vectors, such as pACYC184.
   2041..2143    -  promoter       cat promoter: promoter of the E. coli cat gene encoding chloramphenicol acetyltransferase
   2218..2261    -  CDS            lacZα (fragment): LacZα fragment of β-galactosidase; lacZ fragment
>Addgene plasmid #199025 | pGL0_130 [ORI_BC_30] | addgene full sequence | sequence record 397997 | Addgene NGS Result
CCGGAATCTATTGGCCTATGTCACTGAAACTATCCAAACACCCCATGTCGATACTGAACGTATCGACGCA
TACCTCCTTCCTTGAAAACGCACAATCAAGGTCTCGGTCAGGGTCACGCGTAGGACGCGTCGAGTAGGGT
TTCTTGTCGACTCCATGTCAGTTCCGCAGCCACACGCCGTGTGAAGCTGGGGAGTGAGACCAGTCCTTAC
CTGAAGAATAAGTGTCAGCCAGTGTAACCCGATGAGGAACCCAAAAGGCGAACCGGGCCAGACAACCCGG
CGGTATCGCACTCAAAGCCGAGGCTAGGTGGAGGCTCAGTGATGATAAGTCTGCGATGGTGGATGCATGT
GTCATGGTCATAGCTGTTTCCTGTGTGAAATTGTTATCCGCTCAGAGGGCACAATCCTATTCCGCGCTAT
CCGACAATCTCCAAGACATTAGGTGGAGTTCAGTTCGGCGTATGGCATATGTCGCTGGAAAGAACATGTG
AGCAAAAGGCCAGCAAAAGGCCAGGAACCGTAAAAAGGCCGCGTTGCTGGCGTTTTTCCATAGGCTCCGC
CCCCCTGACGAGCATCACAAAAATCGACGCTCAAGTCAGAGGTGGCGAAACCCGACAGGACTATAAAGAT
ACCAGGCGTTTCCCCCTGGAAGCTCCCTCGTGCGCTCTCCTGTTCCGACCCTGCCGCTTACCGGATACCT
GTCCGCCTTTCTCCCTTCGGGAAGCGTGGCGCTTTCTCATAGCTCACGCTGTAGGTATCTCAGTTCGGTG
TAGGTCGTTCGCTCCAAGCTGGGCTGTGTGCACGAACCCCCCGTTCAGCCCGACCGCTGCGCCTTATCCG
GTAACTATCGTCTTGAGTCCAACCCGGTAAGACACGACTTATCGCCACTGGCAGCAGCCACTGGTAACAG
GATTAGCAGAGCGAGGTATGTAGGCGGTGCTACAGAGTTCTTGAAGTGGTGGCCTAACTACGGCTACACT
AGAAGAACAGTATTTGGTATCTGCGCTCTGCTGAAGCCAGTTACCTTCGGAAAAAGAGTTGGTAGCTCTT
GATCCGGCAAACAAACCACCGCTGGTAGCGGTGGTTTTTTTGTTTGCAAGCAGCAGATTACGCGCAGAAA
AAAAGGATCTCAAGAAGATCCTTTGATCTTTTCTACGGGGTCTGACGCTCTATTCAACAAAGCCGCCGTC
CCGTCAAGTCAGCGTAAATGGGTAGGGGGCTTCAAATCGTCCCCCCATACGATATAAGTTGTTACTAGTG
CTTGGATTCTCACCAATAAAAAACGCCCGGCGGCAACCGAGCGTTCTGAACAAATCCAGATGGAGTTCTG
AGGTCATTACTGGATCTATCAACAGGAGTCCAAGCGAGCTCGATATCAAATTACGCCCCGCCCTGCCACT
CATCGCAGTACTGTTGTAATTCATTAAGCATTCTGCCGACATGGAAGCCATCACAAACGGCATGATGAAC
CTGAATCGCCAGCGGCATCAGCACCTTGTCGCCTTGCGTATAATATTTGCCCATGGTGAAAACGGGGGCG
AAGAAGTTGTCCATATTGGCCACGTTTAAATCAAAACTGGTGAAACTCACCCAGGGATTGGCTGAGACGA
AAAACATATTCTCAATAAACCCTTTAGGGAAATAGGCCAGGTTTTCACCGTAACACGCCACATCTTGCGA
ATATATGTGTAGAAACTGCCGGAAATCGTCGTGGTATTCACTCCAGAGCGATGAAAACGTTTCAGTTTGC
TCATGGAAAACGGTGTAACAAGGGTGAACACTATCCCATATCACCAGCTCACCGTCTTTCATTGCCATAC
GAAATTCCGGATGAGCATTCATCAGGCGGGCAAGAATGTGAATAAAGGCCGGATAAAACTTGTGCTTATT
TTTCTTTACGGTCTTTAAAAAGGCCGTAATATCCAGCTGAACGGTCTGGTTATAGGTACATTGAGCAACT
GACTGAAATGCCTCAAAATGTTCTTTACGATGCCATTGGGATATATCAACGGTGGTATATCCAGTGATTT
TTTTCTCCATTTTAGCTTCCTTAGCTCCTGAAAATCTCGATAACTCAAAAAATACGCCCGGTAGTGATCT
TATTTCATTATGGTGAAAGTTGGAACCTCTTACGTGCCGATCAACGTCTCATTGATACCTGAAACAAAAC
CCATCGTACGGCCAAGGAAGTCTCCAATAACTGTGATCCACCACAAGCGCCAGGGTTTTCCCAGTCACGA
CGTTGTAAAACGACGGCCAGTCATGCATAATCCGCACGCATCTGGAATAAGGAAGTGCCATTCCGCCTGA
CCT
